>Addgene plasmid #121694 | IG401: pMVP (L1-R5) RIP | addgene full sequence | sequence record 237107 | Addgene NGS Result
CTTTCCTGCGTTATCCCCTGATTCTGTGGATAACCGTATTACCGCCTTTGAGTGAGCTGATACCGCTCGC
CGCAGCCGAACGACCGAGCGCAGCGAGTCAGTGAGCGAGGAAGCGGAAGAGCGCCCAATACGCAAACCGC
CTCTCCCCGCGCGTTGGCCGATTCATTAATGCAGCTGGCACGACAGGTTTCCCGACTGGAAAGCGGGCAG
TGAGCGCAACGCAATTAATACGCGTACCGCTAGCCAGGAAGAGTTTGTAGAAACGCAAAAAGGCCATCCG
TCAGGATGGCCTTCTGCTTAGTTTGATGCCTGGCAGTTTATGGCGGGCGTCCTGCCCGCCACCCTCCGGG
CCGTTGCTTCACAACGTTCAAATCCGCTCCCGGCGGATTTGTCCTACTCAGGAGAGCGTTCACCGACAAA
CAACAGATAAAACGAAAGGCCCAGTCTTCCGACTGAGCCTTTCGTTTTATTTGATGCCTGGCAGTTCCCT
ACTCTCGCGTTAACGCTAGCATGGATGTTTTCCCAGTCACGACGTTGTAAAACGACGGCCAGTCTTAAGC
TCGGGCCCCAAATAATGATTTTATTTTGACTGATAGTGACCTGTTCGTTGCAACAAATTGATGAGCAATG
CTTTTTTATAATGCCAACTTTGTACAAAAAAGCAGGCTTAAGACTGAGCTAAGAATCCAGCTATCAATAG
AAACTATGAAACAGTTCCAGGGACAAAGATACCAGGTCCCCAACAACTGCAACTTTCTGGGAAATGAGGT
GGAAAATGCTCAGCCAAGGAAAAAGAGGGCCTTACCCTCTCTGGGACAATGATTGTGCTGTGAACTGCTT
CATCAGGCCATCTGGCCCCTTGTTAATAATCTAATTACCCTAGGTCTAAGTAGAGTTGTTGACGTCCAAT
GAGCGCTTTCTGCAGACTTAGCACTAGGCAAGTGTTTGGAAATTACAGCTTCAGCCCCTCTCGCCATCTG
CCTACCTACCCCTCCTAGAGCCCTTAATGGGCCAAACGGCAAAGTCCAGGGGGCAGAGAGGAGGTGCTTT
GGACTATAAAGCTAGTGGAGACCCAGTAACTCCCAACCCTAAGTGACCAGCTACAACTTTGTATACAAAA
GTTGAACGAGAAACGTAAAATGATATAAATATCAATATATTAAATTAGATTTTGCATAAAAAACAGACTA
CATAATACTGTAAAACACAACATATCCAGTCACTATGAATCAACTACTTAGATGGTATTAGTGACCTGTA
CTGCAGGGCGGCCGCGATATCCCCTATAGTGAGTCGTATTACATGGTCATAGCTGTTTCCTGGCAGCTCT
GGCCCGTGTCTCAAAATCTCTGATGTTACATTGCACAAGATAAAAATATATCATCATGAACAATAAAACT
GTCTGCTTACATAAACAGTAATACAAGGGGTGTTATGAGCCATATTCAACGGGAAACGTCGAGGCCGCGA
TTAAATTCCAACATGGATGCTGATTTATATGGGTATAAATGGGCTCGCGATAATGTCGGGCAATCAGGTG
CGACAATCTATCGCTTGTATGGGAAGCCCGATGCGCCAGAGTTGTTTCTGAAACATGGCAAAGGTAGCGT
TGCCAATGATGTTACAGATGAGATGGTCAGACTAAACTGGCTGACGGAATTTATGCCTCTTCCGACCATC
AAGCATTTTATCCGTACTCCTGATGATGCATGGTTACTCACCACTGCGATCCCCGGAAAAACAGCATTCC
AGGTATTAGAAGAATATCCTGATTCAGGTGAAAATATTGTTGATGCGCTGGCAGTGTTCCTGCGCCGGTT
GCATTCGATTCCTGTTTGTAATTGTCCTTTTAACAGCGATCGCGTATTTCGTCTCGCTCAGGCGCAATCA
CGAATGAATAACGGTTTGGTTGATGCGAGTGATTTTGATGACGAGCGTAATGGCTGGCCTGTTGAACAAG
TCTGGAAAGAAATGCATAAACTTTTGCCATTCTCACCGGATTCAGTCGTCACTCATGGTGATTTCTCACT
TGATAACCTTATTTTTGACGAGGGGAAATTAATAGGTTGTATTGATGTTGGACGAGTCGGAATCGCAGAC
CGATACCAGGATCTTGCCATCCTATGGAACTGCCTCGGTGAGTTTTCTCCTTCATTACAGAAACGGCTTT
TTCAAAAATATGGTATTGATAATCCTGATATGAATAAATTGCAGTTTCATTTGATGCTCGATGAGTTTTT
CTAATCAGAATTGGTTAATTGGTTGTAACACTGGCAGAGCATTACGCTGACTTGACGGGACGGCGCAAGC
TCATGACCAAAATCCCTTAACGTGAGTTACGCGTCGTTCCACTGAGCGTCAGACCCCGTAGAAAAGATCA
AAGGATCTTCTTGAGATCCTTTTTTTCTGCGCGTAATCTGCTGCTTGCAAACAAAAAAACCACCGCTACC
AGCGGTGGTTTGTTTGCCGGATCAAGAGCTACCAACTCTTTTTCCGAAGGTAACTGGCTTCAGCAGAGCG
CAGATACCAAATACTGTTCTTCTAGTGTAGCCGTAGTTAGGCCACCACTTCAAGAACTCTGTAGCACCGC
CTACATACCTCGCTCTGCTAATCCTGTTACCAGTGGCTGCTGCCAGTGGCGATAAGTCGTGTCTTACCGG
GTTGGACTCAAGACGATAGTTACCGGATAAGGCGCAGCGGTCGGGCTGAACGGGGGGTTCGTGCACACAG
CCCAGCTTGGAGCGAACGACCTACACCGAACTGAGATACCTACAGCGTGAGCTATGAGAAAGCGCCACGC
TTCCCGAAGGGAGAAAGGCGGACAGGTATCCGGTAAGCGGCAGGGTCGGAACAGGAGAGCGCACGAGGGA
GCTTCCAGGGGGAAACGCCTGGTATCTTTATAGTCCTGTCGGGTTTCGCCACCTCTGACTTGAGCGTCGA
TTTTTGTGATGCTCGTCAGGGGGGCGGAGCCTATGGAAAAACGCCAGCAACGCGGCCTTTTTACGGTTCC
TGGCCTTTTGCTGGCCTTTTGCTCACATGTT
Features (pLannotate 1.2.2; 9 found; start..end, strand, type, name):
    121..213     +  CDS            lacI (fragment): lac repressor; lacI; The lac repressor binds to the lac operator to inhibit transcription in E. coli. This inhibition can be relieved by adding lactose or isopropyl-β-D-thiogalactopyranoside (IPTG).
    268..295     -  terminator     rrnB T2 terminator: transcription terminator T2 from the E. coli rrnB gene
    427..470     +  terminator     rrnB T1 terminator: Escherichia coli rrnB; transcription terminator T1 from the E. coli rrnB gene
    517..553     -  CDS            lacZα (fragment): LacZα fragment of β-galactosidase; lacZ fragment
    569..668     +  protein_bind   attL1: mutant version of attL; recombination site for the Gateway® LR reaction LR Clonase™
   1104..1227    +  protein_bind   attR5: mutant version of attR; recombination site for the Gateway® LR reaction LR Clonase™
   1283..1301    -  promoter       T7 promoter: promoter for bacteriophage T7 RNA polymerase
   1435..2244    +  CDS            KanR: aminoglycoside phosphotransferase; aph(3')-Ia; confers resistance to kanamycin in bacteria or G418 (Geneticin®) in eukaryotes
   2391..2979    +  rep_origin     ori: high-copy-number ColE1/pMB1/pBR322/pUC origin of replication
