[The description below was written by a language model from this plasmid's Addgene catalogue record and pLannotate feature annotations shown in this document.]
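Description:
IG401: pMVP (L1-R5) RIP is a Gateway entry plasmid from the pMVP modular cloning platform, built on the Invitrogen pDONR221 P1-P5r donor backbone. It is a small (about 3.0 kb), high-copy bacterial plasmid maintained through a ColE1/pUC-type origin and selected with kanamycin via an aminoglycoside phosphotransferase (KanR) gene. It has no eukaryotic replication or selection function of its own. Its role is to donate a single part to a larger assembly.

The payload is a 435 bp insert containing the rat Ins1 promoter (RIP), catalogued as synthetic. The feature table does not annotate the promoter itself, but it shows an attL1 site and an attR5 site separated by a gap of roughly that size, which is consistent with the insert sitting between them. These mutant att sites define the first position in a MultiSite Gateway Pro reaction. In an LR Clonase reaction, attL1 recombines with the destination vector and attR5 pairs with the matching site on the next entry clone, so four components are joined in a fixed order and orientation. Placing RIP in this position puts it upstream of the elements supplied by the other entry plasmids.

The rrnB T1 and T2 terminators upstream of attL1 insulate the cassette from read-through transcription in E. coli. The T7 promoter and the short lacI and lacZα fragments are remnants of the donor backbone, and M13 primer sites flank the insert for sequence verification. The plasmid is typically used to build expression vectors driven by the insulin promoter, which is commonly used for expression in pancreatic beta cells. The associated work covers both transgene expression and dCas9-based epigenome editing constructs.
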