Addgene plasmid #121694: IG401: pMVP (L1-R5) RIP
Purpose: pMVP L1-R5 entry plasmid, contains rat Ins1 promoter (RIP) for 4-component MultiSite Gateway Pro assembly
Depositing lab: Christopher Newgard. Depositing organization: Duke University. Publication: Creation of versatile cloning platforms for transgene expression and dCas9-based epigenome editing. Haldeman JM, Conway AE, Arlotto ME, Slentz DH, Muoio DM, Becker TC, Newgard CB. Nucleic Acids Res. 2018 Dec 27. pii: 5264291. doi: 10.1093/nar/gky1286. PubMed 30590691.
Backbone
  Vector backbone: pDONR221 P1-P5r
  Backbone manufacturer: Invitrogen
  Backbone size w/o insert (bp): 2606
  Vector type: Synthetic Biology ; pMVP Gateway Entry Plasmid
Growth in bacteria
  Bacterial resistance: Kanamycin, 50 μg/mL
  Growth temperature: 37°C
  Growth strain: DH5alpha
  Copy number: High Copy
Gene/Insert
  Gene/Insert name: RIP
  Species: Synthetic
  Insert size (bp): 435
  Cloning method: Gateway Cloning
  Sequencing primers: 5′ M13F; 3′ M13R
Terms and licenses: Academic/Nonprofit Terms; Industry Terms: Not Available to Industry
How to cite: IG401: pMVP (L1-R5) RIP was a gift from Christopher Newgard (Addgene plasmid # 121694 ; http://n2t.net/addgene:121694 ; RRID:Addgene_121694)
